Addgene plasmid #39227: pcDNA3.Flag.HERC2-HECT-WT.6xHis
Depositing lab: Aziz Sancar. Depositing organization: University of North Carolina at Chapel Hill. Publication: Regulation of nucleotide excision repair activity by transcriptional and post-transcriptional control of the XPA protein. Kang TH, Reardon JT, Sancar A. Nucleic Acids Res. 2011 Apr;39(8):3176-87. Epub 2010 Dec 30. 10.1093/nar/gkq1318 PubMed 21193487.
Backbone
  Vector backbone: pcDNA3
  Backbone manufacturer: Invitrogen
  Backbone size w/o insert (bp): 5446
  Total vector size (bp): 6446
  Vector type: Mammalian Expression
  Selectable markers: Neomycin (select with G418)
Growth in bacteria
  Bacterial resistance: Ampicillin, 100 μg/mL
  Growth temperature: 37°C
  Growth strain: DH5alpha
  Copy number: High Copy
Gene/Insert
  Gene/Insert name: HERC2 HECT Domain (alt names: HERC2; HECT and RLD domain containing E3 ubiquitin protein ligase 2; p528)
  Species: H. sapiens (human)
  Insert size (bp): 1000
  GenBank ID: NM_004667.5 Uniprot: O95714[4457-4794]
  Entrez Gene: HERC2 (a.k.a. D15F37S1, MRT38, SHEP1, jdf2, p528)
  Promoter: T7
  Tag / fusion protein: Flag (N terminal on insert); 6xHis (C terminal on insert)
  Cloning method: Restriction Enzyme; 5′ cloning site BamHI (unknown if destroyed); 3′ cloning site XhoI (unknown if destroyed)
  Sequencing primers: 5′ T7; 3′ Sp6
Terms and licenses: Academic/Nonprofit Terms; Industry Terms: Not Available to Industry
How to cite: pcDNA3.Flag.HERC2-HECT-WT.6xHis was a gift from Aziz Sancar (Addgene plasmid # 39227 ; http://n2t.net/addgene:39227 ; RRID:Addgene_39227)
