[The description below was written by a language model from this plasmid's Addgene catalogue record.]
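Description:
pcDNA3.Flag.HERC2-HECT-WT.6xHis is a mammalian expression plasmid built on the Invitrogen pcDNA3 backbone, with a recorded total size of about 6.4 kb. It is maintained as a high-copy plasmid in E. coli under ampicillin selection. It also carries a neomycin resistance marker, so transfected mammalian cells can be selected with G418.

The insert is roughly 1 kb of human HERC2 sequence encoding the HECT domain, corresponding to residues 4457–4794 of the full-length protein. HERC2 is a very large E3 ubiquitin ligase containing HECT and RLD domains, and the HECT domain is the C-terminal catalytic module that accepts ubiquitin and transfers it to substrates. The "WT" in the name indicates the wild-type version of this domain. The fragment was cloned between BamHI and XhoI and carries an N-terminal Flag epitope and a C-terminal 6xHis tag. These tags allow detection or immunoprecipitation with anti-Flag reagents and purification by metal-affinity capture.

The record lists T7 as the promoter. In pcDNA3 the T7 site lies just upstream of the polylinker, where it serves for in vitro transcription and as a sequencing primer site, with Sp6 on the opposite side. Expression in mammalian cells from this backbone is normally driven by its CMV promoter, although the record does not state this explicitly.

The associated publication concerns transcriptional and post-transcriptional control of the XPA protein in nucleotide excision repair. This suggests the construct was used to express or purify the isolated HERC2 catalytic domain for ubiquitination or interaction studies, but the record does not describe the exact application.
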