>Addgene plasmid #39227 | pcDNA3.Flag.HERC2-HECT-WT.6xHis | addgene partial sequence | sequence record 50524 | T7 5'-TAATACGACTCACTATAGGG-3'
CACCATGGACTACAAAGACGATGACGACAAGGACAGCCTCCTCCTTCCTCACCGTGTCTGGAAAGTCAAG
TTTGTGGGTGAATCTGTGGATGACTGTGGGGGCGGCTACAGCGAGTCCATAGCTGAGATCTGTGAGGAGC
TGCAGAACGGACTCACGCCCCTGCTGATCGTGACACCCAACGGGAGGGATGAGTCTGGGGCCAACCGAGA
CTGCTACCTGCTCAGCCCGGCCGCCAGAGCACCCGTGCACAGCAGCATGTTCCGCTTCCTGGGTGTGTTG
CTGGGCATTGCCATCCGAACCGGGAGTCCCCTGAGCCTCAACCTTGCCGAGCCTGTCTGGAAGCAGCTGG
CTGGGATGAGCCTCACCATCGCGGACCTCAGTGAGGTTGATAAGGATTTTATTCCTGGACTCATGTACAT
CCGAGACAATGAAGCCACCTCAGAGGAGTTTGAAGCCATGAGCCTGCCCTTCACAGTGCCAAGTGCCAGT
GGCCAGGACATTCAGTTGAGCTCCAAGCACACACACATCACCCTGGACAACCGCGCGGAGTACGTGCGGC
TGGCGATAAACTATAGACTCCATGAATTTGATGAGCAGGTGGCTGCTGTTCGGGAAGGAATGGCCCGCGT
TGTGCCTGTTCCCCTCCTCTCTCTGTTCACCGGCTACGAACTGGAGACGATGGTGTGTGGCAGCCCTGAC
ATCCCGCTGCACCTTCTCAAGTCGGTG
