>Addgene plasmid #39227 | pcDNA3.Flag.HERC2-HECT-WT.6xHis | addgene partial sequence | sequence record 50533 | Sp6 5'-ATTTAGGTGACACTATAG-3'
GCTCGAGCGCGTCATGGTGATGGTGATGATGATCTGTGTCTATGGACTTGCAGAAGTGGATGGCGTACTT
GAGCTTCTCCTCCAGCACCTGCTTGCAGGAATACCTGGGCAGCTTCAGCAAGAAGAAACAGGTGTAGGAC
TCAGGGAGGAAGTGGTCTGGAGGGTTGTATTTATCCAACACCTGGATGACGAAGTCTCGGCCCCGGAAGT
CGGCGATGGTCCTGGGCAGCCTCGTCCGGCCCCAGACGAAGCGAAGGAAAAGAGAGCGCTCTGTGTTGGA
GAAGGACTCCATCACCTCCCAGAACCACTGGATCAGCGATGCGGAAGGCTCGATGCCTTTATAGGTGGCC
ACCGACTTGAGAAGGTGCAGCGGGATGTCAGGGCTGCCACACACCATCGTCTCCAGTTCGTAGCCGGTGA
ACAGAGAGAGGAGGGGAACAGGCACAACGCGGGCCATTCCTTCCCGAACAGCAGCCACCTGCTCATCAAA
TTCATGGAGTCTATAGTTTATCGCCAGCCGCACGTACTCCGCGCGGTTGTCCAGGGTGATGTGTGTGTGC
TTGGAGCTCAACTGAATGTCCTGGCCACTGGCACTTGGCACTGTGAAGGGCAGGCTCATGGCTTCAAACT
CCTCTGAGGTGGCTTCATTGTCTCGGATGTACATGAGTCCAGGAATAAAATCCTTATCAACCTCACTGAG
GTCCGCGATGGTGAGGCTCATCCCAGCCAGCTGCTTCCAGACAGGCTCGGCAAGGTTGAGGCTCA
